Addgene plasmid #192842: pGEMT-mMyh2UTR
Purpose: Plasmid to produce ISH probe for mMyh2 gene with UTR sequence
Depositing lab: Masafumi Inui. Depositing organization: Meiji University. Publication: Digoxigenin-labeled RNA probes for untranslated regions enable the isoform-specific gene expression analysis of myosin heavy chains in whole-mount in situ hybridization. Tanji M, Wada K, Sakamoto K, Ono Y, Inui M. Dev Growth Differ. 2022 Dec 14. doi: 10.1111/dgd.12832. PubMed 36517457.
Backbone
  Vector backbone: pGEM-Teasy
  Backbone manufacturer: Promega
  Backbone size w/o insert (bp): 3016
  Total vector size (bp): 3141
Growth in bacteria
  Bacterial resistance: Ampicillin, 100 μg/mL
  Growth temperature: 37°C
  Growth strain: DH5alpha
  Copy number: High Copy
Gene/Insert
  Gene/Insert name: myosin heavy chain 2 (alt name: Myh2)
  Species: M. musculus (mouse)
  Insert size (bp): 125
  GenBank ID: NM_00139545
  Entrez Gene: Myh2 (a.k.a. MHC2A, MyHC-IIa, Myh2a, Myhs-f, Myhs-f1, Myhsf1)
  Cloning method: Restriction Enzyme; 5′ cloning site EcoRI (not destroyed); 3′ cloning site EcoRI (not destroyed)
  Sequencing primers: 5′ SP6; 3′ T7
Terms and licenses: Academic/Nonprofit Terms; Industry Terms: Not Available to Industry
How to cite: pGEMT-mMyh2UTR was a gift from Masafumi Inui (Addgene plasmid # 192842 ; http://n2t.net/addgene:192842 ; RRID:Addgene_192842)
