[The description below was written by a language model from this plasmid's Addgene catalogue record and pLannotate feature annotations shown in this document.]
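Description:
pGEMT-mMyh2UTR is a small bacterial cloning and in vitro transcription plasmid built on the Promega pGEM-T Easy backbone, made to serve as a template for RNA probes against mouse myosin heavy chain 2 (Myh2, also known as MyHC-IIa). It is propagated in E. coli as a high-copy plasmid from a ColE1/pUC-type origin and selected with ampicillin through the β-lactamase (AmpR) gene and its native promoter. The backbone also carries an f1 phage origin, which permits single-stranded DNA production, and the lac promoter/operator and lacZα elements that surround the cloning site and normally support blue/white screening of inserts.

The payload is a 125 bp fragment from the untranslated region of the mouse Myh2 transcript, flanked by intact EcoRI sites, giving a total plasmid of about 3.1 kb. The insert lies between convergent SP6 and T7 bacteriophage promoters, so either strand can be transcribed in vitro with the matching RNA polymerase to give antisense or sense (control) riboprobes. The record does not state the orientation of the insert, so which promoter yields the antisense probe cannot be determined from it. The automated annotation does not label the Myh2 fragment itself, and the short hornet peptide "CDS" called within the cloning region is most likely a spurious similarity hit rather than a real feature.

The plasmid is intended for making labelled probes for in situ hybridization. The associated work used digoxigenin-labelled UTR probes in whole-mount hybridization, relying on UTR sequences to distinguish individual myosin heavy chain isoforms.
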