Features (pLannotate 1.2.2; 13 found; start..end, strand, type, name):
    394..486     +  CDS            lacI (fragment): lac repressor; lacI; The lac repressor binds to the lac operator to inhibit transcription in E. coli. This inhibition can be relieved by adding lactose or isopropyl-β-D-thiogalactopyranoside (IPTG).
    499..520     +  protein_bind   CAP binding site: CAP binding activates transcription in the presence of cAMP. E. coli catabolite activator protein
    535..565     +  promoter       lac promoter: promoter for the E. coli lac operon
    573..589     +  protein_bind   lac operator: The lac repressor binds to the lac operator to inhibit transcription in E. coli. This inhibition can be relieved by adding lactose or isopropyl-β-D-thiogalactopyranoside (IPTG). lac repressor encoded by lacI
    631..649     +  promoter       SP6 promoter: promoter for bacteriophage SP6 RNA polymerase
    661..741     +  CDS            VESPI_VESMG (fragment): Experimental evidence at protein level: Swiss-Prot protein existence level 1. Shows contractile activity on isolated ileum smooth muscle. From Vespa magnifica (Hornet).
    915..933     -  promoter       T7 promoter: promoter for bacteriophage T7 RNA polymerase
    936..1093    +  CDS            lacZα (fragment): LacZα fragment of β-galactosidase; lacZ fragment
   1097..1525    +  rep_origin     f1 ori (sequence partly withheld): f1 bacteriophage origin of replication; arrow indicates direction of (+) strand synthesis
   1553..1603    -  misc_feature   bom (fragment): basis of mobility region from pBR322
   1630..1734    +  promoter       AmpR promoter: bla
   1735..2595    +  CDS            AmpR: β-lactamase; bla; confers resistance to ampicillin, carbenicillin, and related antibiotics
   2766..211     +  rep_origin     ori (across the origin): high-copy-number ColE1/pMB1/pBR322/pUC origin of replication
>Addgene plasmid #192842 | pGEMT-mMyh2UTR | addgene full sequence | sequence record 380190 | Addgene NGS Result
CCTACAGCGTGAGCTATGAGAAAGCGCCACGCTTCCCGAAGGGAGAAAGGCGGACAGGTATCCGGTAAGC
GGCAGGGTCGGAACAGGAGAGCGCACGAGGGAGCTTCCAGGGGGAAACGCCTGGTATCTTTATAGTCCTG
TCGGGTTTCGCCACCTCTGACTTGAGCGTCGATTTTTGTGATGCTCGTCAGGGGGGCGGAGCCTATGGAA
AAACGCCAGCAACGCGGCCTTTTTACGGTTCCTGGCCTTTTGCTGGCCTTTTGCTCACATGTTCTTTCCT
GCGTTATCCCCTGATTCTGTGGATAACCGTATTACCGCCTTTGAGTGAGCTGATACCGCTCGCCGCAGCC
GAACGACCGAGCGCAGCGAGTCAGTGAGCGAGGAAGCGGAAGAGCGCCCAATACGCAAACCGCCTCTCCC
CGCGCGTTGGCCGATTCATTAATGCAGCTGGCACGACAGGTTTCCCGACTGGAAAGCGGGCAGTGAGCGC
AACGCAATTAATGTGAGTTAGCTCACTCATTAGGCACCCCAGGCTTTACACTTTATGCTTCCGGCTCGTA
TGTTGTGTGGAATTGTGAGCGGATAACAATTTCACACAGGAAACAGCTATGACCATGATTACGCCAAGCT
ATTTAGGTGACACTATAGAATACTCAAGCTATGCATCCAACGCGTTGGGAGCTCTCCCATATGGTCGACC
TGCAGGCGGCCGCGAATTCACTAGTGATTCTGTCCCGATGCTGTGGAATGACCGAAGCGAGGCACAAAAT
GTGAAACCTTTGGTCATGCGCCTGTGTGATTCTATTCCATCCTGTTGTAAGGAAATAAAAAGCCCAAGTT
CCTTTGCAAGCAATCAATCGAATTCCCGCGGCCGCCATGGCGGCCGGGAGCATGCGACGTCGGGCCCAAT
TCGCCCTATAGTGAGTCGTATTACAATTCACTGGCCGTCGTTTTACAACGTCGTGACTGGGAAAACCCTG
GCGTTACCCAACTTAATCGCCTTGCAGCACATCCCCCTTTCGCCAGCTGGCGTAATAGCGAAGAGGCCCG
CACCGATCGCCCTTCCCAACAGTTGCGCAGCCTGAATGGCGAATGG
[124 nt withheld, positions 1097-1220]
C
[91 nt withheld, positions 1222-1312]
A
[49 nt withheld, positions 1314-1362]
CCTTTGACGTTGGAGTCCACGTTCTTT
[37 nt withheld, positions 1390-1426]
ACCCTATCTCGGTCTATTCTTTTGATTTATAAGGGATTTTGCCGATTTCGGCCTATTGGTTAAAAAATGA
GCTGATTTAACAAAAATTTAACGCGAATTTTAACAAAATATTAACGCTTACAATTTCCTGATGCGGTATT
TTCTCCTTACGCATCTGTGCGGTATTTCACACCGCATCAGGTGGCACTTTTCGGGGAAATGTGCGCGGAA
CCCCTATTTGTTTATTTTTCTAAATACATTCAAATATGTATCCGCTCATGAGACAATAACCCTGATAAAT
GCTTCAATAATATTGAAAAAGGAAGAGTATGAGTATTCAACATTTCCGTGTCGCCCTTATTCCCTTTTTT
GCGGCATTTTGCCTTCCTGTTTTTGCTCACCCAGAAACGCTGGTGAAAGTAAAAGATGCTGAAGATCAGT
TGGGTGCACGAGTGGGTTACATCGAACTGGATCTCAACAGCGGTAAGATCCTTGAGAGTTTTCGCCCCGA
AGAACGTTTTCCAATGATGAGCACTTTTAAAGTTCTGCTATGTGGCGCGGTATTATCCCGTATTGACGCC
GGGCAAGAGCAACTCGGTCGCCGCATACACTATTCTCAGAATGACTTGGTTGAGTACTCACCAGTCACAG
AAAAGCATCTTACGGATGGCATGACAGTAAGAGAATTATGCAGTGCTGCCATAACCATGAGTGATAACAC
TGCGGCCAACTTACTTCTGACAACGATCGGAGGACCGAAGGAGCTAACCGCTTTTTTGCACAACATGGGG
GATCATGTAACTCGCCTTGATCGTTGGGAACCGGAGCTGAATGAAGCCATACCAAACGACGAGCGTGACA
CCACGATGCCTGTAGCAATGGCAACAACGTTGCGCAAACTATTAACTGGCGAACTACTTACTCTAGCTTC
CCGGCAACAATTAATAGACTGGATGGAGGCGGATAAAGTTGCAGGACCACTTCTGCGCTCGGCCCTTCCG
GCTGGCTGGTTTATTGCTGATAAATCTGGAGCCGGTGAGCGTGGGTCTCGCGGTATCATTGCAGCACTGG
GGCCAGATGGTAAGCCCTCCCGTATCGTAGTTATCTACACGACGGGGAGTCAGGCAACTATGGATGAACG
AAATAGACAGATCGCTGAGATAGGTGCCTCACTGATTAAGCATTGGTAACTGTCAGACCAAGTTTACTCA
TATATACTTTAGATTGATTTAAAACTTCATTTTTAATTTAAAAGGATCTAGGTGAAGATCCTTTTTGATA
ATCTCATGACCAAAATCCCTTAACGTGAGTTTTCGTTCCACTGAGCGTCAGACCCCGTAGAAAAGATCAA
AGGATCTTCTTGAGATCCTTTTTTTCTGCGCGTAATCTGCTGCTTGCAAACAAAAAAACCACCGCTACCA
GCGGTGGTTTGTTTGCCGGATCAAGAGCTACCAACTCTTTTTCCGAAGGTAACTGGCTTCAGCAGAGCGC
AGATACCAAATACTGTTCTTCTAGTGTAGCCGTAGTTAGGCCACCACTTCAAGAACTCTGTAGCACCGCC
TACATACCTCGCTCTGCTAATCCTGTTACCAGTGGCTGCTGCCAGTGGCGATAAGTCGTGTCTTACCGGG
TTGGACTCAAGACGATAGTTACCGGATAAGGCGCAGCGGTCGGGCTGAACGGGGGGTTCGTGCACACAGC
CCAGCTTGGAGCGAACGACCTACACCGAACTGAGATA
